>Addgene plasmid #51856 | TMEM-bio-His | depositor full sequence | sequence record 79743 | TMEM-bio-His sequence 6884 bps
GTCGACCTCCATCACGGCCTATAAGAGTGAGGGGGAGTCAGCGGAGTTCTCCTTCCCACTCAACCTTGGA
GAGGAAAGCCTGCAGGGAGAGTTGAGATGGAAGGCAGAGAAGGCTCCTTCTTCCCAGTCCTGGATCACCT
TCTCCCTAAAGAACCAAAAGGTGTCTGTGCAGAAGTCTACTAGCAACCCCAAGTTCCAGCTGTCCGAAAC
GCTCCCACTCACCCTTCAGATACCCCAGGTCTCCCTTCAGTTTGCTGGTTCTGGCAACCTGACCCTGACT
CTGGACAGAGGGATACTGTATCAGGAAGTGAACCTGGTGGTGATGAAAGTGACTCAGCCCGACAGCAACA
CTTTGACCTGTGAGGTGATGGGACCCACCTCACCCAAGATGAGACTGATCTTGAAGCAGGAGAATCAGGA
GGCCAGGGTCTCCAGGCAGGAGAAAGTGATTCAAGTGCAGGCCCCTGAAGCAGGGGTGTGGCAATGTCTA
CTGAGTGAAGGTGAAGAGGTCAAGATGGACTCCAAGATCCAGGTTTTATCCAAAGGGTTGAATTCCGGCA
GCCTGCACCACATCCTGGACGCCCAGAAGATGCTGTGGAACCACAGGGACAGGAACCTGCCTCCTCTGGC
CCCTCTGGGCCCCCACCACCATCACCACCATTGAGTCTAGACACGTGATTAATTAAGGATCCCCCGACCT
CGACCTCTGGCTAATAAAGGAAATTTATTTTCATTGCAATAGTGTGTTGGAATTTTTTGTGTCTCTCACT
CGGAAGGACATATGGGAGGGCAAATCATTTGGTCGAGATCCCTCGGAGATCTCTAGCTAGAGGATCGATC
CCCGCCCCGGACGAACTAAACCTGACTACGACATCTCTGCCCCTTCTTCGCGGGGCAGTGCATGTAATCC
CTTCAGTTGGTTGGTACAACTTGCCAACTGGGCCCTGTTCCACATGTGACACGGGGGGGGACCAAACACA
AAGGGGTTCTCTGACTGTAGTTGACATCCTTATAAATGGATGTGCACATTTGCCAACACTGAGTGGCTTT
CATCCTGGAGCAGACTTTGCAGTCTGTGGACTGCAACACAACATTGCCTTTATGTGTAACTCTTGGCTGA
AGCTCTTACACCAATGCTGGGGGACATGTACCTCCCAGGGGCCCAGGAAGACTACGGGAGGCTACACCAA
CGTCAATCAGAGGGGCCTGTGTAGCTACCGATAAGCGGACCCTCAAGAGGGCATTAGCAATAGTGTTTAT
AAGGCCCCCTTGTTAACCCTAAACGGGTAGCATATGCTTCCCGGGTAGTAGTATATACTATCCAGACTAA
CCCTAATTCAATAGCATATGTTACCCAACGGGAAGCATATGCTATCGAATTAGGGTTAGTAAAAGGGTCC
TAAGGAACAGCGATATCTCCCACCCCATGAGCTGTCACGGTTTTATTTACATGGGGTCAGGATTCCACGA
GGGTAGTGAACCATTTTAGTCACAAGGGCAGTGGCTGAAGATCAAGGAGCGGGCAGTGAACTCTCCTGAA
TCTTCGCCTGCTTCTTCATTCTCCTTCGTTTAGCTAATAGAATAACTGCTGAGTTGTGAACAGTAAGGTG
TATGTGAGGTGCTCGAAAACAAGGTTTCAGGTGACGCCCCCAGAATAAAATTTGGACGGGGGGTTCAGTG
GTGGCATTGTGCTATGACACCAATATAACCCTCACAAACCCCTTGGGCAATAAATACTAGTGTAGGAATG
AAACATTCTGAATATCTTTAACAATAGAAATCCATGGGGTGGGGACAAGCCGTAAAGACTGGATGTCCAT
CTCACACGAATTTATGGCTATGGGCAACACATAATCCTAGTGCAATATGATACTGGGGTTATTAAGATGT
GTCCCAGGCAGGGACCAAGACAGGTGAACCATGTTGTTACACTCTATTTGTAACAAGGGGAAAGAGAGTG
GACGCCGACAGCAGCGGACTCCACTGGTTGTCTCTAACACCCCCGAAAATTAAACGGGGCTCCACGCCAA
TGGGGCCCATAAACAAAGACAAGTGGCCACTCTTTTTTTTGAAATTGTGGAGTGGGGGCACGCGTCAGCC
CCCACACGCCGCCCTGCGGTTTTGGACTGTAAAATAAGGGTGTAATAACTTGGCTGATTGTAACCCCGCT
AACCACTGCGGTCAAACCACTTGCCCACAAAACCACTAATGGCACCCCGGGGAATACCTGCATAAGTAGG
TGGGCGGGCCAAGATAGGGGCGCGATTGCTGCGATCTGGAGGACAAATTACACACACTTGCGCCTGAGCG
CCAAGCACAGGGTTGTTGGTCCTCATATTCACGAGGTCGCTGAGAGCACGGTGGGCTAATGTTGCCATGG
GTAGCATATACTACCCAAATATCTGGATAGCATATGCTATCCTAATCTATATCTGGGTAGCATAGGCTAT
CCTAATCTATATCTGGGTAGCATATGCTATCCTAATCTATATCTGGGTAGTATATGCTATCCTAATTTAT
ATCTGGGTAGCATAGGCTATCCTAATCTATATCTGGGTAGCATATGCTATCCTAATCTATATCTGGGTAG
TATATGCTATCCTAATCTGTATCCGGGTAGCATATGCTATCCTAATAGAGATTAGGGTAGTATATGCTAT
CCTAATTTATATCTGGGTAGCATATACTACCCAAATATCTGGATAGCATATGCTATCCTAATCTATATCT
GGGTAGCATATGCTATCCTAATCTATATCTGGGTAGCATAGGCTATCCTAATCTATATCTGGGTAGCATA
TGCTATCCTAATCTATATCTGGGTAGTATATGCTATCCTAATTTATATCTGGGTAGCATAGGCTATCCTA
ATCTATATCTGGGTAGCATATGCTATCCTAATCTATATCTGGGTAGTATATGCTATCCTAATCTGTATCC
GGGTAGCATATGCTATCCTCATGATAAGCTGTCAAACATGAGAATTTTCTTGAAGACGAAAGGGCCTCGT
GATACGCCTATTTTTATAGGTTAATGTCATGATAATAATGGTTTCTTAGACGTCAGGTGGCACTTTTCGG
GGAAATGTGCGCGGAACCCCTATTTGTTTATTTTTCTAAATACATTCAAATATGTATCCGCTCATGAGAC
AATAACCCTGATAAATGCTTCAATAATATTGAAAAAGGAAGAGTATGAGTATTCAACATTTCCGTGTCGC
CCTTATTCCCTTTTTTGCGGCATTTTGCCTTCCTGTTTTTGCTCACCCAGAAACGCTGGTGAAAGTAAAA
GATGCTGAAGATCAGTTGGGTGCACGAGTGGGTTACATCGAACTGGATCTCAACAGCGGTAAGATCCTTG
AGAGTTTTCGCCCCGAAGAACGTTTTCCAATGATGAGCACTTTTAAAGTTCTGCTATGTGGCGCGGTATT
ATCCCGTGTTGACGCCGGGCAAGAGCAACTCGGTCGCCGCATACACTATTCTCAGAATGACTTGGTTGAG
TACTCACCAGTCACAGAAAAGCATCTTACGGATGGCATGACAGTAAGAGAATTATGCAGTGCTGCCATAA
CCATGAGTGATAACACTGCGGCCAACTTACTTCTGACAACGATCGGAGGACCGAAGGAGCTAACCGCTTT
TTTGCACAACATGGGGGATCATGTAACTCGCCTTGATCGTTGGGAACCGGAGCTGAATGAAGCCATACCA
AACGACGAGCGTGACACCACGATGCCTGCAGCAATGGCAACAACGTTGCGCAAACTATTAACTGGCGAAC
TACTTACTCTAGCTTCCCGGCAACAATTAATAGACTGGATGGAGGCGGATAAAGTTGCAGGACCACTTCT
GCGCTCGGCCCTTCCGGCTGGCTGGTTTATTGCTGATAAATCTGGAGCCGGTGAGCGTGGGTCTCGCGGT
ATCATTGCAGCACTGGGGCCAGATGGTAAGCCCTCCCGTATCGTAGTTATCTACACGACGGGGAGTCAGG
CAACTATGGATGAACGAAATAGACAGATCGCTGAGATAGGTGCCTCACTGATTAAGCATTGGTAACTGTC
AGACCAAGTTTACTCATATATACTTTAGATTGATTTAAAACTTCATTTTTAATTTAAAAGGATCTAGGTG
AAGATCCTTTTTGATAATCTCATGACCAAAATCCCTTAACGTGAGTTTTCGTTCCACTGAGCGTCAGACC
CCGTAGAAAAGATCAAAGGATCTTCTTGAGATCCTTTTTTTCTGCGCGTAATCTGCTGCTTGCAAACAAA
AAAACCACCGCTACCAGCGGTGGTTTGTTTGCCGGATCAAGAGCTACCAACTCTTTTTCCGAAGGTAACT
GGCTTCAGCAGAGCGCAGATACCAAATACTGTTCTTCTAGTGTAGCCGTAGTTAGGCCACCACTTCAAGA
ACTCTGTAGCACCGCCTACATACCTCGCTCTGCTAATCCTGTTACCAGTGGCTGCTGCCAGTGGCGATAA
GTCGTGTCTTACCGGGTTGGACTCAAGACGATAGTTACCGGATAAGGCGCAGCGGTCGGGCTGAACGGGG
GGTTCGTGCACACAGCCCAGCTTGGAGCGAACGACCTACACCGAACTGAGATACCTACAGCGTGAGCTAT
GAGAAAGCGCCACGCTTCCCGAAGGGAGAAAGGCGGACAGGTATCCGGTAAGCGGCAGGGTCGGAACAGG
AGAGCGCACGAGGGAGCTTCCAGGGGGAAACGCCTGGTATCTTTATAGTCCTGTCGGGTTTCGCCACCTC
TGACTTGAGCGTCGATTTTTGTGATGCTCGTCAGGGGGGCGGAGCCTATGGAAAAACGCCAGCAACGCGG
CCTTTTTACGGTTCCTGGCCTTTTGCTGGCCTTTTGCTCACATGTTCTTTCCTGCGTTATCCCCTGATTC
TGTGGATAACCGTATTACCGCCTTTGAGTGAGCTGATACCGCTCGCCGCAGCCGAACGACCGAGCGCAGC
GAGTCAGTGAGCGAGGAAGCGGAAGAGCGCCCAATACGCAAACCGCCTCTCCCCGCGCGTTGGCCGATTC
ATTAATGCAGCTGGCACGACAGGTTTCCCGACTGGAAAGCGGGCAGTGAGCGCAACGCAATTAATGTGAG
TTAGCTCACTCATTAGGCACCCCAGGCTTTACACTTTATGCTTCCGGCTCGTATGTTGTGTGGAATTGTG
AGCGGATAACAATTTCACACAGGAAACAGCTATGACCATGATTACGCCAAGCTCTAGCTAGAGGTCGACC
AATTCTCATGTTTGACAGCTTATCATCGCAGATCCGGGCAACGTTGTTGCCATTGCTGCAGGCGCAGAAC
TGGTAGGTATGGAAGATCTATACATTGAATCAATATTGGCAATTAGCCATATTAGTCATTGGTTATATAG
CATAAATCAATATTGGCTATTGGCCATTGCATACGTTGTATCTATATCATAATATGTACATTTATATTGG
CTCATGTCCAATATGACCGCCATGTTGACATTGATTATTGACTAGTTATTAATAGTAATCAATTACGGGG
TCATTAGTTCATAGCCCATATATGGAGTTCCGCGTTACATAACTTACGGTAAATGGCCCGCCTGGCTGAC
CGCCCAACGACCCCCGCCCATTGACGTCAATAATGACGTATGTTCCCATAGTAACGCCAATAGGGACTTT
CCATTGACGTCAATGGGTGGAGTATTTACGGTAAACTGCCCACTTGGCAGTACATCAAGTGTATCATATG
CCAAGTCCGCCCCCTATTGACGTCAATGACGGTAAATGGCCCGCCTGGCATTATGCCCAGTACATGACCT
TACGGGACTTTCCTACTTGGCAGTACATCTACGTATTAGTCATCGCTATTACCATGGTGATGCGGTTTTG
GCAGTACACCAATGGGCGTGGATAGCGGTTTGACTCACGGGGATTTCCAAGTCTCCACCCCATTGACGTC
AATGGGAGTTTGTTTTGGCACCAAAATCAACGGGACTTTCCAAAATGTCGTAATAACCCCGCCCCGTTGA
CGCAAATGGGCGGTAGGCGTGTACGGTGGGAGGTCTATATAAGCAGAGCTCGTTTAGTGAACCGTCAGAT
CCTCACTCTCTTCCGCATCGCTGTCTGCGAGGGCCAGCTGTTGGGCTCGCGGTTGAGGACAAACTCTTCG
CGGTCTTTCCAGTACTCTTGGATCGGAAACCCGTCGGCCTCCGAACGGTACTCCGCCACCGAGGGACCTG
AGCGAGTCCGCATCGACCGGATCGGAAAACCTCTCGAGAAAGGCGTCTAACCAGTCACAGTCGCAAGGTA
GGCTGAGCACCGTGGCGGGCGGCAGCGGGTGGCGGTCGGGGTTGTTTCTGGCGGAGGTGCTGCTGATGAT
GTAATTAAAGTAGGCGGTCTTGAGACGGCGGATGGTCGAGGTGAGGTGTGGCAGGCTTGAGATCCAGCTG
TTGGGGTGAGTACTCCCTCTCAAAAGCGGGCATTACTTCTGCGCTAAGATTGTCAGTTTCCAAAAACGAG
GAGGATTTGATATTCACCTGGCCCGATCTGGCCATACACTTGAGTGACAATGACATCCACTTTGCCTTTC
TCTCCACAGGTGTCCACTCCCAGGTCCAAGTTTAAACTGCGGCCGCCACCATGGCCGCCAGCAGCATCTC
TAGCCCCTGGGGCAAGCACGTGTTCAAGGCCATCCTGATGGTGCTGGTCGCCCTGATCCTGCTGCATAGC
GCCCTGGCCCAGAGCAGAAGAGACTTCGCCCCTCCCGGCCAGCAGAAACGGGAGGCCCCTGTGGACGTGC
TGACCCAGATCGGCAGATCCGTGAGAGGCACCCTGGATGCCTGGATCGGCCCCGAGACAATGCACCTGGT
GTCCGAGAGCAGCAGCGGCGCGCC
Features (pLannotate 1.2.2; 19 found; start..end, strand, type, name):
    713..768     +  polyA_signal   β-globin poly(A) signal: rabbit β-globin polyadenylation signal (Gil and Proudfoot, 1987)
   1282..2963    -  rep_origin     oriP (fragment): Epstein-Barr virus oriP replication origin (Yates et al., 2000)
   3090..3194    +  promoter       AmpR promoter: bla
   3195..4055    +  CDS            AmpR: β-lactamase; bla; confers resistance to ampicillin, carbenicillin, and related antibiotics
   4226..4814    +  rep_origin     ori: high-copy-number ColE1/pMB1/pBR322/pUC origin of replication
   4997..5089    +  CDS            lacI (fragment): lac repressor; lacI; The lac repressor binds to the lac operator to inhibit transcription in E. coli. This inhibition can be relieved by adding lactose or isopropyl-β-D-thiogalactopyranoside (IPTG).
   5102..5123    +  protein_bind   CAP binding site: CAP binding activates transcription in the presence of cAMP. E. coli catabolite activator protein
   5138..5168    +  promoter       lac promoter: promoter for the E. coli lac operon
   5176..5192    +  protein_bind   lac operator: The lac repressor binds to the lac operator to inhibit transcription in E. coli. This inhibition can be relieved by adding lactose or isopropyl-β-D-thiogalactopyranoside (IPTG). lac repressor encoded by lacI
   5262..5278    +  promoter       tet promoter (fragment): E. coli promoter for tetracycline efflux protein gene
   5288..5313    -  CDS            bla(M) (fragment): β-lactamase lacking the signal sequence; bla(M); allows cytosolic expression of β-lactamase
   5487..5866    +  enhancer       CMV enhancer: human cytomegalovirus immediate early enhancer
   5868..6067    +  promoter       CMV promoter: human cytomegalovirus (CMV) immediate early promoter
   6135..6173    +  misc_feature   Ad SA (fragment): adenovirus major late transcript splice acceptor (Friedrich and Soriano, 1991)
   6206..6415    -  CDS            PTP (fragment): TERM_ADE02 - Experimental evidence at protein level: Swiss-Prot protein existence level 1. Protein covalently bound to the viral DNA that acts as a primer for viral genomic replication by DNA strand displacement. Assembles on the viral origin of replication in an initiation complex with viral polymerase, DBP, host NFIA and host POU2F1/OCT1. During initiation, the polymerase covalently couples the first dCTP with Ser- 580 of pTP. The terminal protein stimulates the template activity over 20 fold compared to protein-free templates. Neo-synthesized viral genomes are linked to two preterminal prot
   6446..6535    +  intron         chimeric intron (fragment): chimera between introns from adenovirus and immunoglobulin heavy chain genes
   6554..6600    +  CDS            IgH signal sequence (fragment): signal sequence from the mouse immunoglobulin heavy chain variable region
   6631..6876    +  CDS            TMEM109 (fragment): TM109_HUMAN - Experimental evidence at protein level: Swiss-Prot protein existence level 1. May mediate cellular response to DNA damage by protecting against ultraviolet C-induced cell death (PubMed:23542032). Can form voltage-gated calcium and potassium channels in vitro (By similarity). From Homo sapiens (Human).
   6877..553     +  CDS            Cd4 (fragment) (across the origin): CD4_RAT - Experimental evidence at protein level: Swiss-Prot protein existence level 1. Integral membrane glycoprotein that plays an essential role in the immune response and serves multiple functions in responses against both external and internal offenses. In T-cells, functions primarily as a coreceptor for MHC class II molecule:peptide complex. The antigens presented by class II peptides are derived from extracellular proteins while class I peptides are derived from cytosolic proteins. Interacts simultaneously with the T-cell receptor (TCR) and the MHC class II presented by antigen presenti
