[The description below was written by a language model from this plasmid's Addgene catalogue record and pLannotate feature annotations shown in this document.]
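Description:
TMEM-bio-His is a mammalian expression plasmid built on the pTT3 backbone, designed to produce the extracellular region of human Transmembrane protein 109 (TMEM109) as a soluble, secreted recombinant protein. In bacteria it is maintained through a high-copy ColE1/pUC-type origin and selected with ampicillin via the β-lactamase gene. The backbone also carries a fragment of the Epstein-Barr virus oriP, which supports episomal retention and higher yields in cell lines expressing EBNA1. Remnants of lac regulatory elements and other small fragments in the feature table appear to be cloning-vector carry-over rather than functional parts.

Expression is driven by the CMV immediate early enhancer and promoter. These are followed by adenovirus-derived leader and splice sequences, which the annotation picks up as a splice acceptor, a reverse-strand terminal protein fragment and a chimeric intron fragment; elements of this kind generally improve transcript processing and translation. A short match to a mouse immunoglobulin heavy chain signal sequence is annotated just upstream of the insert. The chemically synthesised TMEM109 ectodomain, about 266 bp, sits between retained NotI and AscI sites. It is fused in frame at its C terminus to rat CD4 domains 3 and 4, then to an enzymatic biotinylation sequence, a linker and a His tag, although these last short elements are described in the catalogue fields and not individually annotated. A rabbit β-globin polyadenylation signal terminates the transcript.

The CD4 tag provides a common antibody epitope, the biotinylation site allows oriented capture on streptavidin surfaces, and the His tag permits metal-affinity purification. The associated work used such ectodomain proteins in a human platelet receptor protein microarray to screen for extracellular receptor–ligand interactions.
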