Addgene plasmid #51856: TMEM-bio-His
Purpose: Expresses full-length Transmembrane protein 109 precursor ectodomain in mammalian cells. C-terminal rat Cd4d3+4 tag, biotinylation sequence and His tag.
Depositing lab: Gavin Wright. Depositing organization: Wellcome Sanger Institute. Publication: A human platelet receptor protein microarray identifies FcepsilonR1alpha as an activating PEAR1 ligand. Sun Y, Vandenbriele C, Kauskot A, Verhamme P, Hoylaerts MF, Wright GJ. Mol Cell Proteomics. 2015 Feb 23. pii: mcp.M114.046946. 10.1074/mcp.M114.046946 PubMed 25713122.
Backbone
  Vector backbone: pTT3
  Backbone manufacturer: Yves Durocher, NRC
  Backbone size w/o insert (bp): 6618
  Total vector size (bp): 6884
  Modifications to backbone: Rat CD4 d3+4, enzymatic biotinylation sequence, linker and His tag (CD4d3+4-BioLHis).
  Vector type: Mammalian Expression
Growth in bacteria
  Bacterial resistance: Ampicillin, 100 μg/mL
  Growth temperature: 37°C
  Growth strain: Top10
  Copy number: High Copy
Gene/Insert
  Gene/Insert name: TMEM (alt name: Transmembrane protein 109 precursor)
  Species: H. sapiens (human)
  Insert size (bp): 266
  Entrez Gene: TMEM109
  Promoter: CMV
  Tag / fusion protein: rat CD4 d3+4 (C terminal on backbone); enzymatic biotinylation sequence (C terminal on backbone); His tag (C terminal on backbone)
  Cloning method: Restriction Enzyme; 5′ cloning site NotI (not destroyed); 3′ cloning site AscI (not destroyed)
  Sequencing primers: 5′ CMV-fwd
Resource information
  A portion of this plasmid was derived from a plasmid made by: Insert was chemically synthesised.
Terms and licenses: Academic/Nonprofit Terms; Industry Terms: Not Available to Industry
Depositor comments: Article ref 94
How to cite: TMEM-bio-His was a gift from Gavin Wright (Addgene plasmid # 51856 ; http://n2t.net/addgene:51856 ; RRID:Addgene_51856)
