>Addgene plasmid #51856 | TMEM-bio-His | addgene partial sequence | sequence record 94418 | pMT2-F 5'-TTGCCTTTCTCTCCACAGGT-3'
ACTGCGGCCGCCACCATGGCCGCCAGCAGCATCTCTAGCCCCTGGGGCAAGCACGTGTTCAAGGCCATCC
TGATGGTGCTGGTCGCCCTGATCCTGCTGCATAGCGCCCTGGCCCAGAGCAGAAGAGACTTCGCCCCTCC
CGGCCAGCAGAAACGGGAGGCCCCTGTGGACGTGCTGACCCAGATCGGCAGATCCGTGAGAGGCACCCTG
GATGCCTGGATCGGCCCCGAGACAATGCACCTGGTGTCCGAGAGCAGCAGCGGCGCGCCGTCGACCTCCA
TCACGGCCTATAAGAGTGAGGGGGAGTCAGCGGAGTTCTCCTTCCCACTCAACCTTGGAGAGGAAAGCCT
GCAGGGAGAGTTGAGATGGAAGGCAGAGAAGGCTCCTTCTTCCCAGTCCTGGATCACCTTCTCCCTAAAG
AACCAAAAGGTGTCTGTGCAGAAGTCTACTAGCAACCCCAAGTTCCAGCTGTCCGAAACGCTCCCACTCA
CCCTTCAGATACCCCAGGTCTCCCTTCAGTTTGCTGGTTCTGGCAACCTGACCCTGACTCTGGACAGAGG
GATACTGTATCAGGAAGTGAACCTGGTGGTGATGAAAGTGACTCAGCCCGACAGCAACACTTTGACCTGT
GAGGTGATGGGACCCACCTCACCCAAGATGAGACTGATCTTGAAGCAGGAGAATCAGGAGGCCAGGGTCT
CCAGGCAGGAGAAAGTGATTCAAGTGCAGGCCCCTGAAGCAGGGGTGTGGCAATGTCTACTGAGTGAAGG
TGAAGAGGTCAAGATGGACTCCAAGATCCAGGTTTTATCCAAAGGGTTGAATTCCGGCAGCCTGCACCAC
ATCCTGGACGCCCAGAA
