>Addgene plasmid #51856 | TMEM-bio-His | addgene partial sequence | sequence record 94688 | rb_glob_PA_term-R 5'-CCCATATGTCCTTCCGAGTG-3'
AATAAATTTCCTTTATTAGCCAGAGGTCGAGGTCGGGGGATCCTTAATTAATCACGTGTCTAGACTCAAT
GGTGGTGATGGTGGTGGGGGCCCAGAGGGGCCAGAGGAGGCAGGTTCCTGTCCCTGTGGTTCCACAGCAT
CTTCTGGGCGTCCAGGATGTGGTGCAGGCTGCCGGAATTCAACCCTTTGGATAAAACCTGGATCTTGGAG
TCCATCTTGACCTCTTCACCTTCACTCAGTAGACATTGCCACACCCCTGCTTCAGGGGCCTGCACTTGAA
TCACTTTCTCCTGCCTGGAGACCCTGGCCTCCTGATTCTCCTGCTTCAAGATCAGTCTCATCTTGGGTGA
GGTGGGTCCCATCACCTCACAGGTCAAAGTGTTGCTGTCGGGCTGAGTCACTTTCATCACCACCAGGTTC
ACTTCCTGATACAGTATCCCTCTGTCCAGAGTCAGGGTCAGGTTGCCAGAACCAGCAAACTGAAGGGAGA
CCTGGGGTATCTGAAGGGTGAGTGGGAGCGTTTCGGACAGCTGGAACTTGGGGTTGCTAGTAGACTTCTG
CACAGACACCTTTTGGTTCTTTAGGGAGAAGGTGATCCAGGACTGGGAAGAAGGAGCCTTCTCTGCCTTC
CATCTCAACTCTCCCTGCAGGCTTTCCTCTCCAAGGTTGAGTGGGAAGGAGAACTCCGCTGACTCCCCCT
CACTCTTATAGGCCGTGATGGAGGTCGACGGCGCGCCGCTGCTGCTCTCGGACACCAGGTGCATTGTCTC
GG
